>Addgene plasmid #169740 | CMV+ plasmid | addgene full sequence | sequence record 334212 | Addgene NGS Result
GACGGATCGGGAGATCTCCCGATCCCCTATGGTGCACTCTCAGTACAATCTGCTCTGATGCCGCATAGTT
AAGCCAGTATCTGCTCCCTGCTTGTGTGTTGGAGGTCGCTGAGTAGTGCGCGAGCAAAATTTAAGCTACA
ACAAGGCAAGGCTTGACCGACAATTGCATGAAGAATCTGCTTAGGGTTAGGCGTTTTGCGCTGCTTCGCG
ATGTACGGGCCAGATATACGCGTTGACATTGATTATTGACTAGTTATTAATAGTAATCAATTACGGGGTC
ATTAGTTCATAGCCCATATATGGAGTTCCGCGTTACATAACTTACGGTAAATGGCCCGCCTGGCTGACCG
CCCAACGACCCCCGCCCATTGACGTCAATAATGACGTATGTTCCCATAGTAACGCCAATAGGGACTTTCC
ATTGACGTCAATGGGTGGAGTATTTACGGTAAACTGCCCACTTGGCAGTACATCAAGTGTATCATATGCC
AAGTACGCCCCCTATTGACGTCAATGACGGTAAATGGCCCGCCTGGCATTATGCCCAGTACATGACCTTA
TGGGACTTTCCTACTTGGCAGTACATCTACGTATTAGTCATCGCTATTACCATGGTGATGCGGTTTTGGC
AGTACATCAATGGGCGTGGATAGCGGTTTGACTCACGGGGATTTCCAAGTCTCCACCCCATTGACGTCAA
TGGGAGTTTGTTTTGGCACCAAAATCAACGGGACTTTCCAAAATGTCGTAACAACTCCGCCCCATTGACG
CAAATGGGCGGTAGGCGTGTACGGTGGGAGGTCTATATAAGCATCCCTATCAGTGATAGAGATCAGATCT
CCCTATCAGTGATAGAGAGCTGTTTTGACCTCCATAGAAGACACCGGGACCGATCCAGCCTCCGGACTCT
AGCGTTTAAACTTAAGCTGGGTACCCGGGGATCCTCTAGGGCCTCTGAGCTATTCCAGAAGTAGTGAAGA
GGCTTTTTTGGAGGCCTAGGCTTTTGCAAAAAGCTCCGGATCGATCCTGAGAACTTCAGGGTGAGTTTGG
GGACCCTTGATTGTTCTTTCTTTTTCGCTATTGTAAAATTCATGTTATATGGAGGGGGCAAAGTTTTCAG
GGTGTTGTTTAGAATGGGAAGATGTCCCTTGTATCACCATGGACCCTCATGATAATTTTGTTTCTTTCAC
TTTCTACTCTGTTGACAACCATTGTCTCCTCTTATTTTCTTTTCATTTTCTGTAACTTTTTCGTTAAACT
TTAGCTTGCATTTGTAACGAATTTTTAAATTCACTTTTGTTTATTTGTCAGATTGTAAGTACTTTCTCTA
ATCACTTTTTTTTCAAGGCAATCAGGGTATATTATATTGTACTTCAGCACAGTTTTAGAGAACAATTGTT
ATAATTAAATGATAAGGTAGAATATTTCTGCATATAAATTCTGGCTGGCGTGGAAATATTCTTATTGGTA
GAAACAACTACATCCTGGTCATCATCCTGCCTTTCTCTTTATGGTTACAATGATATACACTGTTTGAGAT
GAGGATAAAATACTCTGAGTCCAAACCGGGCCCCTCTGCTAACCATGTTCATGCCTTCTTCTTTTTCCTA
CAGGTCCTGCAGGCGCCACCATGGTGAGCAAGGGCGAGGAGCTGTTCACCGGGGTGGTGCCCATCCTGGT
CGAGCTGGACGGCGACGTAAACGGCCACAAGTTCAGCGTGTCCGGCGAGGGCGAGGGCGATGCCACCTAC
GGCAAGCTGACCCTGAAGTTCATCTGCACCACCGGCAAGCTGCCCGTGCCCTGGCCCACCCTCGTGACCA
CCCTGACCTACGGCGTGCAGTGCTTCAGCCGCTACCCCGACCACATGAAGCAGCACGACTTCTTCAAGTC
CGCCATGCCCGAAGGCTACGTCCAGGAGCGCACCATCTTCTTCAAGGACGACGGCAACTACAAGACCCGC
GCCGAGGTGAAGTTCGAGGGCGACACCCTGGTGAACCGCATCGAGCTGAAGGGCATCGACTTCAAGGAGG
ACGGCAACATCCTGGGGCACAAGCTGGAGTACAACTACAACAGCCACAACGTCTATATCATGGCCGACAA
GCAGAAGAACGGCATCAAGGTGAACTTCAAGATCCGCCACAACATCGAGGACGGCAGCGTGCAGCTCGCC
GACCACTACCAGCAGAACACCCCCATCGGCGACGGCCCCGTGCTGCTGCCCGACAACCACTACCTGAGCA
CCCAGTCCGCCCTGAGCAAAGACCCCAACGAGAAGCGCGATCACATGGTCCTGCTGGAGTTCGTGACCGC
CGCCGGGATCACTCTCGGCATGGACGAGCTGTACAAGTAGGCGGCCGCAATCAACCTCTGGATTACAAAA
TTTGTGAAAGATTGACTGGTATTCTTAACTATGTTGCTCCTTTTACGCTATGTGGATACGCTGCTTTAAT
GCCTTTGTATCATGCTATTGCTTCCCGTATGGCTTTCATTTTCTCCTCCTTGTATAAATCCTGGTTGCTG
TCTCTTTATGAGGAGTTGTGGCCCGTTGTCAGGCAACGTGGCGTGGTGTGCACTGTGTTTGCTGACGCAA
CCCCCACTGGTTGGGGCATTGCCACCACCTGTCAGCTCCTTTCCGGGACTTTCGCTTTCCCCCTCCCTAT
TGCCACGGCGGAACTCATCGCCGCCTGCCTTGCCCGCTGCTGGACAGGGGCTCGGCTGTTGGGCACTGAC
AATTCCGTGGTGTTGTCCTCGAGTCTAGAGGGCCCGTTTAAACCCGCTGATCAGCCTCGACTGTGCCTTC
TAGTTGCCAGCCATCTGTTGTTTGCCCCTCCCCCGTGCCTTCCTTGACCCTGGAAGGTGCCACTCCCACT
GTCCTTTCCTAATAAAATGAGGAAATTGCATCGCATTGTCTGAGTAGGTGTCATTCTATTCTGGGGGGTG
GGGTGGGGCAGGACAGCAAGGGGGAGGATTGGGAAGACAATAGCAGGCATGCTGGGGATGCGGTGGGCTC
TATGGCTTCTGAGGCGGAAAGAACCAGCTGGGGCTCTAGGGGGTATCCCC
[124 nt withheld, positions 3061-3184]
C
[91 nt withheld, positions 3186-3276]
AGGGTGATGGTTCACGTACCTAGAAGTTCCTATTCCGAAGTTCCTATTCTCTAGAAAGTATAGGAACTTC
CTTGGCCAAAAAGCCTGAACTCACCGCGACGTCTGTCGAGAAGTTTCTGATCGAAAAGTTCGACAGCGTC
TCCGACCTGATGCAGCTCTCGGAGGGCGAAGAATCTCGTGCTTTCAGCTTCGATGTAGGAGGGCGTGGAT
ATGTCCTGCGGGTAAATAGCTGCGCCGATGGTTTCTACAAAGATCGTTATGTTTATCGGCACTTTGCATC
GGCCGCGCTCCCGATTCCGGAAGTGCTTGACATTGGGGAATTCAGCGAGAGCCTGACCTATTGCATCTCC
CGCCGTGCACAGGGTGTCACGTTGCAAGACCTGCCTGAAACCGAACTGCCCGCTGTTCTGCAGCCGGTCG
CGGAGGCCATGGATGCGATCGCTGCGGCCGATCTTAGCCAGACGAGCGGGTTCGGCCCATTCGGACCGCA
AGGAATCGGTCAATACACTACATGGCGTGATTTCATATGCGCGATTGCTGATCCCCATGTGTATCACTGG
CAAACTGTGATGGACGACACCGTCAGTGCGTCCGTCGCGCAGGCTCTCGATGAGCTGATGCTTTGGGCCG
AGGACTGCCCCGAAGTCCGGCACCTCGTGCACGCGGATTTCGGCTCCAACAATGTCCTGACGGACAATGG
CCGCATAACAGCGGTCATTGACTGGAGCGAGGCGATGTTCGGGGATTCCCAATACGAGGTCGCCAACATC
TTCTTCTGGAGGCCGTGGTTGGCTTGTATGGAGCAGCAGACGCGCTACTTCGAGCGGAGGCATCCGGAGC
TTGCAGGATCGCCGCGGCTCCGGGCGTATATGCTCCGCATTGGTCTTGACCAACTCTATCAGAGCTTGGT
TGACGGCAATTTCGATGATGCAGCTTGGGCGCAGGGTCGATGCGACGCAATCGTCCGATCCGGAGCCGGG
ACTGTCGGGCGTACACAAATCGCCCGCAGAAGCGCGGCCGTCTGGACCGATGGCTGTGTAGAAGTACTCG
CCGATAGTGGAAACCGACGCCCCAGCACTCGTCCGAGGGCAAAGGAATAGCACGTACTACGAGATTTCGA
TTCCACCGCCGCCTTCTATGAAAGGTTGGGCTTCGGAATCGTTTTCCGGGACGCCGGCTGGATGATCCTC
CAGCGCGGGGATCTCATGCTGGAGTTCTTCGCCCACCCCAACTTGTTTATTGCAGCTTATAATGGTTACA
AATAAAGCAATAGCATCACAAATTTCACAAATAAAGCATTTTTTTCACTGCATTCTAGTTGTGGTTTGTC
CAAACTCATCAATGTATCTTATCATGTCTGTATACCGTCGACCTCTAGCTAGAGCTTGGCGTAATCATGG
TCATAGCTGTTTCCTGTGTGAAATTGTTATCCGCTCACAATTCCACACAACATACGAGCCGGAAGCATAA
AGTGTAAAGCCTGGGGTGCCTAATGAGTGAGCTAACTCACATTAATTGCGTTGCGCTCACTGCCCGCTTT
CCAGTCGGGAAACCTGTCGTGCCAGCTGCATTAATGAATCGGCCAACGCGCGGGGAGAGGCGGTTTGCGT
ATTGGGCGCTCTTCCGCTTCCTCGCTCACTGACTCGCTGCGCTCGGTCGTTCGGCTGCGGCGAGCGGTAT
CAGCTCACTCAAAGGCGGTAATACGGTTATCCACAGAATCAGGGGATAACGCAGGAAAGAACATGTGAGC
AAAAGGCCAGCAAAAGGCCAGGAACCGTAAAAAGGCCGCGTTGCTGGCGTTTTTCCATAGGCTCCGCCCC
CCTGACGAGCATCACAAAAATCGACGCTCAAGTCAGAGGTGGCGAAACCCGACAGGACTATAAAGATACC
AGGCGTTTCCCCCTGGAAGCTCCCTCGTGCGCTCTCCTGTTCCGACCCTGCCGCTTACCGGATACCTGTC
CGCCTTTCTCCCTTCGGGAAGCGTGGCGCTTTCTCATAGCTCACGCTGTAGGTATCTCAGTTCGGTGTAG
GTCGTTCGCTCCAAGCTGGGCTGTGTGCACGAACCCCCCGTTCAGCCCGACCGCTGCGCCTTATCCGGTA
ACTATCGTCTTGAGTCCAACCCGGTAAGACACGACTTATCGCCACTGGCAGCAGCCACTGGTAACAGGAT
TAGCAGAGCGAGGTATGTAGGCGGTGCTACAGAGTTCTTGAAGTGGTGGCCTAACTACGGCTACACTAGA
AGAACAGTATTTGGTATCTGCGCTCTGCTGAAGCCAGTTACCTTCGGAAAAAGAGTTGGTAGCTCTTGAT
CCGGCAAACAAACCACCGCTGGTAGCGGTGGTTTTTTTGTTTGCAAGCAGCAGATTACGCGCAGAAAAAA
AGGATCTCAAGAAGATCCTTTGATCTTTTCTACGGGGTCTGACGCTCAGTGGAACGAAAACTCACGTTAA
GGGATTTTGGTCATGAGATTATCAAAAAGGATCTTCACCTAGATCCTTTTAAATTAAAAATGAAGTTTTA
AATCAATCTAAAGTATATATGAGTAAACTTGGTCTGACAGTTACCAATGCTTAATCAGTGAGGCACCTAT
CTCAGCGATCTGTCTATTTCGTTCATCCATAGTTGCCTGACTCCCCGTCGTGTAGATAACTACGATACGG
GAGGGCTTACCATCTGGCCCCAGTGCTGCAATGATACCGCGAGACCCACGCTCACCGGCTCCAGATTTAT
CAGCAATAAACCAGCCAGCCGGAAGGGCCGAGCGCAGAAGTGGTCCTGCAACTTTATCCGCCTCCATCCA
GTCTATTAATTGTTGCCGGGAAGCTAGAGTAAGTAGTTCGCCAGTTAATAGTTTGCGCAACGTTGTTGCC
ATTGCTACAGGCATCGTGGTGTCACGCTCGTCGTTTGGTATGGCTTCATTCAGCTCCGGTTCCCAACGAT
CAAGGCGAGTTACATGATCCCCCATGTTGTGCAAAAAAGCGGTTAGCTCCTTCGGTCCTCCGATCGTTGT
CAGAAGTAAGTTGGCCGCAGTGTTATCACTCATGGTTATGGCAGCACTGCATAATTCTCTTACTGTCATG
CCATCCGTAAGATGCTTTTCTGTGACTGGTGAGTACTCAACCAAGTCATTCTGAGAATAGTGTATGCGGC
GACCGAGTTGCTCTTGCCCGGCGTCAATACGGGATAATACCGCGCCACATAGCAGAACTTTAAAAGTGCT
CATCATTGGAAAACGTTCTTCGGGGCGAAAACTCTCAAGGATCTTACCGCTGTTGAGATCCAGTTCGATG
TAACCCACTCGTGCACCCAACTGATCTTCAGCATCTTTTACTTTCACCAGCGTTTCTGGGTGAGCAAAAA
CAGGAAGGCAAAATGCCGCAAAAAAGGGAATAAGGGCGACACGGAAATGTTGAATACTCATACTCTTCCT
TTTTCAATATTATTGAAGCATTTATCAGGGTTATTGTCTCATGAGCGGATACATATTTGAATGTATTTAG
AAAAATAAACAAATAGGGGTTCCGCGCACATTTCCCCGAAAAGTGCCACCTGACGTC
Features (pLannotate 1.2.2; 24 found; start..end, strand, type, name):
     28..80      -  misc_feature   bom (fragment): basis of mobility region from pBR322
    235..614     +  enhancer       CMV enhancer: human cytomegalovirus immediate early enhancer
    615..813     +  promoter       CMV promoter: human cytomegalovirus (CMV) immediate early promoter
    812..833     +  promoter       PLtetO-1 promoter (fragment): modified phage lambda PL promoter with tet operator sites (Lutz and Bujard, 1997)
    839..858     +  promoter       tight TRE promoter (fragment): Tet-responsive promoter PTight, consisting of seven tet operator sequences followed by the minimal CMV promoter
    925..949     +  misc_feature   MCS (fragment): pUC18/19 multiple cloning site
    950..1010    +  promoter       SV40 promoter (fragment): SV40 early promoter
   1041..1613    +  intron         β-globin intron: intron from rabbit β-globin gene
   1631..2347    +  CDS            EGFP: EGFP is a basic (constitutively fluorescent) green fluorescent protein published in 1996, derived from Aequorea victoria. It is reported to be a rapidly-maturing weak dimer with moderate acid sensitivity.
   2359..2747    +  misc_feature   WPRE: woodchuck hepatitis virus posttranscriptional regulatory element
   2791..3015    +  polyA_signal   bGH poly(A) signal: bovine growth hormone polyadenylation signal
   3019..3040    +  promoter       SV40 promoter (fragment): SV40 enhancer and early promoter
   3061..3294    +  rep_origin     f1 ori (fragment) (sequence partly withheld): f1 bacteriophage origin of replication; arrow indicates direction of (+) strand synthesis
   3299..3346    +  protein_bind   FRT: FLP-mediated recombination occurs in the 8-bp core sequence TCTAGAAA (Turan and Bode, 2011). FLP recombinase from the Saccharomyces cerevisiae 2μ plasmid
   3354..4376    +  CDS            HygR: aminoglycoside phosphotransferase from E. coli; aph(4)-Ia; confers resistance to hygromycin
   4386..4511    +  CDS            ble (fragment): BLE_KLEPN - Experimental evidence at protein level: Swiss-Prot protein existence level 1. Binding protein with a strong affinity to the bleomycin family of antibiotics. Binds to CL990; an antimitotic-antibiotic compound. From Klebsiella pneumoniae.
   4506..4627    +  polyA_signal   SV40 poly(A) signal: SV40 polyadenylation signal
   4700..4716    -  protein_bind   lac operator: The lac repressor binds to the lac operator to inhibit transcription in E. coli. This inhibition can be relieved by adding lactose or isopropyl-β-D-thiogalactopyranoside (IPTG). lac repressor encoded by lacI
   4724..4754    -  promoter       lac promoter: promoter for the E. coli lac operon
   4769..4790    -  protein_bind   CAP binding site: CAP binding activates transcription in the presence of cAMP. E. coli catabolite activator protein
   4803..4895    -  CDS            lacI (fragment): lac repressor; lacI; The lac repressor binds to the lac operator to inhibit transcription in E. coli. This inhibition can be relieved by adding lactose or isopropyl-β-D-thiogalactopyranoside (IPTG).
   5078..5666    -  rep_origin     ori: high-copy-number ColE1/pMB1/pBR322/pUC origin of replication
   5837..6697    -  CDS            AmpR: β-lactamase; bla; confers resistance to ampicillin, carbenicillin, and related antibiotics
   6698..6802    -  promoter       AmpR promoter: bla
