[The description below was written by a language model from this plasmid's Addgene catalogue record and pLannotate feature annotations shown in this document.]
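Description:
CMV+ plasmid is a 6,833 bp mammalian expression construct built on the pcDNA5/FRT backbone. It serves as an unregulated, "open-loop" reference in a synthetic biology study of circuits that buffer gene dosage variation between individual mammalian cells. It is propagated in E. coli as a high-copy plasmid through a ColE1/pUC-type origin, with ampicillin selection from the β-lactamase gene. A fragment of the f1 origin is also annotated.

The payload is an eGFP reporter driven by the human cytomegalovirus immediate early enhancer and promoter, followed by two tet operator sites (pCMV-tetO2). The short PLtetO-1 and tight TRE hits in the feature table most likely correspond to these operators rather than to separate promoters. Because the plasmid is described as unregulated and no Tet repressor coding sequence is annotated, eGFP output should simply report promoter activity and plasmid dosage. The "+" design adds expression-enhancing sequences to both untranslated regions. Rabbit β-globin intron II sits in the 5' UTR upstream of eGFP, where splicing tends to improve mRNA processing and export. A WPRE sits in the 3' UTR ahead of the bovine growth hormone polyadenylation signal, where it raises transcript stability and expression.

Downstream of the reporter, an FRT site directly precedes a hygromycin resistance coding sequence with an SV40 polyadenylation signal. The depositor notes that this gene is not expressed from the plasmid itself. It becomes active only after Flp recombinase-mediated integration into a chromosomal FRT site, which allows hygromycin selection of integrants. The construct can therefore be used for transient transfection or for Flp-mediated chromosomal integration.
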