Addgene plasmid #169740: CMV+ plasmid
Purpose: Unregulated "open-loop" CMV promoter plasmid. This plasmid encodes eGFP to report circuit output levels. This plasmid has additional sequences in the UTRs to increase gene expression levels.
Depositing lab: Francois St-Pierre. Depositing organization: Baylor College of Medicine. Publication: A synthetic circuit for buffering gene dosage variation between individual mammalian cells. Yang J, Lee J, Land MA, Lai S, Igoshin OA, St-Pierre F. Nat Commun. 2021 Jul 5;12(1):4132. doi: 10.1038/s41467-021-23889-0. PubMed 34226556.
Backbone
  Vector backbone: pcDNA5/FRT
  Backbone manufacturer: invitrogen
  Backbone size w/o insert (bp): 6113
  Total vector size (bp): 6833
  Modifications to backbone: TetO2 site and rabbit beta-globin intron II (bGlob intron) are added to the 5' UTR. Woodchuck hepatitis virus post-transcriptional regulatory element (WPRE) is added to the 3' UTR.
  Vector type: Mammalian Expression, Synthetic Biology
  Selectable markers: Hygromycin
Growth in bacteria
  Bacterial resistance: Ampicillin, 100 μg/mL
  Growth temperature: 37°C
  Growth strain: DH5alpha
  Copy number: High Copy
Gene/Insert
  Gene/Insert name: eGFP
  Insert size (bp): 720
  Promoter: pCMV-tetO2
  Cloning method: Gibson Cloning
  Sequencing primers: 5′ cgcaaatgggcggtaggcgtg; 3′ tagaaggcacagtcgagg
Terms and licenses: Academic/Nonprofit Terms; Industry Terms: Not Available to Industry
Depositor comments: Note that although the plasmid encodes a hygromycin resistance gene, it is not expressed from the plasmid. It is only expressed after Flp recombinase-mediated chromosomal integration of the plasmid.
How to cite: CMV+ plasmid was a gift from Francois St-Pierre (Addgene plasmid # 169740 ; http://n2t.net/addgene:169740 ; RRID:Addgene_169740)
